Addgene plasmid #247945: pdFLPtag-SA-SD-0-smGFP-HA
Purpose: Conditional tagging of endogenous proteins with smGFP-HA in open reading frame 0, with dual membrane labelling
Depositing lab: Sha Liu. Depositing organization: Vlaams Instituut voor Biotechnologie (VIB, vzw). Publication: dFlpTag, a RMCE-based tool for simultaneous endogenous protein tagging and cell labeling in Drosophila. Li L, Yan J, Ruan Y, Dyson MC, Laenen F, Liu S, Xie X. Sci Rep. 2025 Nov 27;15(1):45542. doi: 10.1038/s41598-025-30193-0. PubMed 41310158.
Backbone
  Vector backbone: pFlpStop-attB-UAS-2.1-tdTom
  Vector type: Insect Expression
Growth in bacteria
  Bacterial resistance: Ampicillin, 100 μg/mL
  Growth temperature: 37°C
  Growth strain: NEB Stable
  Copy number: Unknown
Gene/Insert
  Gene/Insert name: smGFP-HA
  Species: Synthetic
  GenBank ID: PV099652
  Tag / fusion protein: smGFP-HA
Terms and licenses: Academic/Nonprofit Terms; Industry Terms: Not Available to Industry
How to cite: pdFLPtag-SA-SD-0-smGFP-HA was a gift from Sha Liu (Addgene plasmid # 247945 ; http://n2t.net/addgene:247945 ; RRID:Addgene_247945)
