[The description below was written by a language model from this plasmid's Addgene catalogue record and pLannotate feature annotations shown in this document.]
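Description:
pdFLPtag-SA-SD-0-smGFP-HA is a Drosophila donor plasmid built on the pFlpStop-attB-UAS-2.1-tdTom backbone. It is designed for recombinase-mediated cassette exchange (RMCE), conditionally tagging endogenous proteins with smGFP-HA while also labelling cell membranes. It is maintained in E. coli through a high-copy ColE1/pUC origin with ampicillin resistance (AmpR). The bacterial portion also carries an f1 origin, lacZα and lac promoter remnants, and flanking T7 and T3 promoters typical of a Bluescript-type cloning vector.

The payload lies between two φC31 attB sites in opposite orientation, an arrangement that allows integrase-mediated exchange with a compatible attP-flanked landing site in the fly genome, presumably one sitting within an intron of the target gene. Just inside the attB sites are two FRT sites, also in inverted orientation, so FLP recombinase can flip the intervening segment and switch the cassette between states. That segment contains a tdTomato coding sequence followed by SV40 small t intron and polyadenylation sequences. It also contains a GFP-derived open reading frame, annotated as a vsfGFP-9 fragment, which corresponds to the smGFP-HA tag. As the name indicates, the tag is meant to be flanked by splice acceptor and splice donor sequences in reading frame 0, so it would be spliced into the host transcript as an artificial exon. These splice sites are not annotated as such, although short β-globin intron fragments abut each FRT.

A 5X UAS with an hsp70 minimal promoter sits outside one FRT and points into the cassette, allowing GAL4-driven reporter expression that depends on cassette orientation. The record does not detail the membrane-targeting sequences or exactly how the "dual" labelling is configured, and about 1 kb between the SV40 polyadenylation signal and the GFP-derived ORF is unannotated.
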