Features (pLannotate 1.2.2; 27 found; start..end, strand, type, name):
      8..1435    +  CDS            tdTomato: tdTomato is a basic (constitutively fluorescent) orange fluorescent protein published in 2004, derived from Discosoma sp.. It is reported to be a somewhat slowly-maturing tandem dimer with low acid sensitivity.
   1451..1525    +  CDS            small t antigen (fragment): SV40 (simian virus 40) small t antigen
   1527..1592    +  intron         small t intron: SV40 (simian virus 40) small t antigen intron
   1722..1742    +  CDS            SV40 NLS: nuclear localization signal of SV40 (simian virus 40) large T antigen
   1749..1883    +  CDS            LT_POVHA (fragment): Protein inferred from homology: Swiss-Prot protein existence level 3. Isoform large T antigen is a key early protein essential for both driving viral replication and inducing cellular transformation. Plays a role in viral genome replication by driving entry of quiescent cells into the cell cycle and by autoregulating the synthesis of viral early mRNA. Displays highly oncogenic activities by corrupting the host cellular checkpoint mechanisms that guard cell division and the transcription, replication, and repair of DNA. Participates in the modulation of cellular gene expression preceeding viral
   1908..1991    +  CDS            large T antigen (fragment): large T antigen from SV40 (simian virus 40)
   2014..2148    +  polyA_signal   SV40 poly(A) signal: SV40 polyadenylation signal
   3174..4028    +  CDS            vsfGFP-9 (fragment): vsfGFP-9 is a basic (constitutively fluorescent) green fluorescent protein published in 2015, derived from Aequorea victoria. It has low acid sensitivity.
   4362..4411    +  intron         β-globin intron (fragment): internally truncated intron from human β-globin
   4412..4459    -  protein_bind   FRT: FLP-mediated recombination occurs in the 8-bp core sequence TCTAGAAA (Turan and Bode, 2011). FLP recombinase from the Saccharomyces cerevisiae 2μ plasmid
   4489..4727    -  promoter       hsp70 promoter: Drosophila melanogaster hsp70Bb promoter
   4746..4840    -  protein_bind   5X UAS: five tandem copies of the "ScaI site" 17-mer CGGAGTACTGTCCTCCG, an upstream activating sequence (UAS) that efficiently binds yeast Gal4 (Webster et al., 1988; Pfeiffer et al., 2010) GAL4
   4895..4964    -  protein_bind   attB: attB site for the φC31 integrase (Groth et al., 2000) phage φC31 integrase
   5004..5022    -  promoter       T3 promoter: promoter for bacteriophage T3 RNA polymerase
   5067..5083    -  protein_bind   lac operator: The lac repressor binds to the lac operator to inhibit transcription in E. coli. This inhibition can be relieved by adding lactose or isopropyl-β-D-thiogalactopyranoside (IPTG). lac repressor encoded by lacI
   5091..5121    -  promoter       lac promoter: promoter for the E. coli lac operon
   5136..5157    -  protein_bind   CAP binding site: CAP binding activates transcription in the presence of cAMP. E. coli catabolite activator protein
   5170..5262    -  CDS            lacI (fragment): lac repressor; lacI; The lac repressor binds to the lac operator to inhibit transcription in E. coli. This inhibition can be relieved by adding lactose or isopropyl-β-D-thiogalactopyranoside (IPTG).
   5445..6033    -  rep_origin     ori: high-copy-number ColE1/pMB1/pBR322/pUC origin of replication
   6204..7064    -  CDS            AmpR: β-lactamase; bla; confers resistance to ampicillin, carbenicillin, and related antibiotics
   7065..7169    -  promoter       AmpR promoter: bla
   7222..7650    -  rep_origin     f1 ori (sequence partly withheld): f1 bacteriophage origin of replication; arrow indicates direction of (+) strand synthesis
   7655..7810    -  CDS            lacZα (fragment): LacZα fragment of β-galactosidase; lacZ fragment
   7818..7836    +  promoter       T7 promoter: promoter for bacteriophage T7 RNA polymerase
   7872..7941    +  protein_bind   attB: attB site for the φC31 integrase (Groth et al., 2000) phage φC31 integrase
   8045..8095    +  intron         β-globin intron (fragment): internally truncated intron from human β-globin
   8096..8143    +  protein_bind   FRT: FLP-mediated recombination occurs in the 8-bp core sequence TCTAGAAA (Turan and Bode, 2011). FLP recombinase from the Saccharomyces cerevisiae 2μ plasmid
>Addgene plasmid #247945 | pdFLPtag-SA-SD-0-smGFP-HA | addgene full sequence | sequence record 494246 | Addgene NGS Result
GGCCGCTATGGTGTCCAAGGGCGAGGAAGTGATCAAGGAGTTCATGCGCTTCAAAGTGCGCATGGAGGGC
AGCATGAACGGCCACGAGTTCGAGATTGAGGGCGAGGGCGAGGGACGCCCATATGAGGGAACCCAGACCG
CCAAGCTGAAAGTGACCAAGGGCGGACCCCTGCCCTTCGCCTGGGATATTCTGAGCCCCCAGTTTATGTA
CGGCAGCAAGGCCTACGTGAAGCACCCCGCCGATATCCCCGATTACAAGAAGCTGAGCTTCCCCGAGGGC
TTCAAGTGGGAGCGCGTGATGAACTTCGAGGATGGCGGCCTCGTGACCGTGACCCAGGATAGCAGTCTGC
AGGATGGCACCCTGATCTACAAAGTGAAGATGCGCGGCACCAACTTCCCCCCCGATGGACCCGTGATGCA
GAAGAAGACCATGGGCTGGGAGGCCAGCACCGAGCGCCTGTATCCACGCGACGGCGTGCTGAAGGGCGAG
ATTCATCAGGCCCTGAAGCTGAAGGACGGCGGCCACTACCTGGTGGAGTTCAAGACCATCTACATGGCCA
AGAAGCCCGTGCAGCTGCCCGGCTACTACTACGTGGACACCAAGCTGGATATCACCAGCCACAACGAGGA
TTACACCATCGTGGAGCAGTACGAGCGCAGCGAGGGCCGCCACCATCTGTTTCTGGGACACGGAACCGGC
AGCACCGGAAGCGGAAGTAGTGGAACCGCCAGCAGCGAGGATAACAACATGGCCGTGATTAAGGAGTTTA
TGCGCTTTAAAGTGCGCATGGAGGGATCCATGAATGGACATGAGTTTGAGATCGAGGGCGAGGGCGAGGG
ACGCCCCTACGAGGGCACGCAGACGGCCAAGCTGAAAGTGACGAAGGGCGGACCGCTGCCGTTTGCCTGG
GACATCCTGTCGCCGCAGTTTATGTATGGCTCGAAGGCCTATGTGAAGCACCCGGCCGACATTCCGGACT
ATAAGAAGCTGTCGTTCCCAGAGGGATTCAAGTGGGAGCGCGTGATGAATTTTGAGGACGGCGGACTCGT
GACCGTGACGCAGGACAGTTCCCTGCAGGACGGAACGCTGATCTATAAAGTGAAGATGCGCGGAACGAAT
TTCCCGCCGGACGGCCCAGTGATGCAGAAGAAGACGATGGGATGGGAGGCCTCGACCGAGCGCCTGTACC
CCCGCGACGGCGTGCTGAAGGGCGAGATCCACCAGGCCCTGAAGCTGAAGGATGGCGGACGCTATCTGGT
GGAGTTTAAGACGATCTATATGGCCAAGAAGCCAGTGCAGCTGCCGGGATATTACTATGTGGATACGAAG
CTGGACATTACCTCGCACAATGAGGACTATACGATTGTGGAGCAGTATGAGCGCTCGGAGGGACGCCATC
ACCTGTTTCTGTACGGCATGGATGAGCTGTATAAGTAGGAGGCCGGCCTCGATCTTTGTGAAGGAACCTT
ACTTCTGTGGTGTGACATAATTGGACAAACTACCTACAGAGATTTAAAGCTCTAAGGTAAATATAAAATT
TTTAAGTGTATAATGTGTTAAACTACTGATTCTAATTGTTTGTGTATTTTAGATTCCAACCTATGGAACT
GATGAATGGGAGCAGTGGTGGAATGCCTTTAATGAGGAAAACCTGTTTTGCTCAGAAGAAATGCCATCTA
GTGATGATGAGGCTACTGCTGACTCTCAACATTCTACTCCTCCAAAAAAGAAGAGAAAGGTAGAAGACCC
CAAGGACTTTCCTTCAGAATTGCTAAGTTTTTTGAGTCATGCTGTGTTTAGTAATAGAACTCTTGCTTGC
TTTGCTATTTACACCACAAAGGAAAAAGCTGCACTGCTATACAAGAAAATTATGGAAAAATATTTGATGT
ATAGTGCCTTGACTAGAGATCATAATCAGCCATACCACATTTGTAGAGGTTTTACTTGCTTTAAAAAACC
TCCCACACCTCCCCCTGAACCTGAAACATAAAATGAATGCAATTGTTGTTGTTAACTTGTTTATTGCAGC
TTATAATGGTTACAAATAAAGCAATAGCATCACAAATTTCACAAATAAAGCATTTTTTTCACTGCATTCT
AGTTGTGGTTTGTCCAAACTCATCAATGTATCTTATCATGTCTGGATCTGCGTCGCGCCACTTCAACGCT
CGATGGGAGCGTCATTGGTGGGCGGGGTAACCGTCGAAATCAGTGTTTACGCTTCCAATCGCAACAAAAA
ATTCACTGCAACACTGAAAAGCATACGAAAACGATGAAGATTGTACGAGAAACCATAAAGTATTTTATCC
ACAAAGACACGTATAGCAGAAAAGCCAAGTTAACTCGGCGATAAGTTGTGTACACAAGAATAAAATCGGC
CAGATTCAGTGTTGTCAGAAATAAGAAAACCCCACTATGTTTTTCTTTGCCTTTTCTTTCTCCCAGCGAT
CATTCATTTCGTGGTGAAAGAACGGGGTCATTGCACGGAGTTTCGACTGCGGGAAAGCAGAGCTGCCGTT
CACTTCGTCTATAATTAGCGCTTTCTATTTTCCCCGATTCGGGCCGCTGCTGCGCTTTTCCGCCTGCTGT
TTGTGGCAAGTGTAGCAGCAGGCTGTGCACGCAGTGTGGCATGCACTTGGCTTTCCACCGTTGGTATCGA
TTCTCTGGGACGATGAGTCATTCCTTTCGGGACCACAGCATAATCGTTGCCAGCTCACCGAAATGGTGAC
TTCATTTCTTAACTGCCGTCAAGCATGCGATTGTACATACATACATATTTATATATGTACATATTTATGT
GACTATGGTAGGTCGATATAATAGCAATCAACGCAAGCAAATGTGTCAGTCCTGCTTACAGGAACGATTC
TATTTAGTAATTTTCGTTGTATAAAGTAATTATGTATGTATGTAAGCCCCATAAATCTGAAAACCGGTAG
TCGATCCAACATGGCGACTTGTCCCATCCCCGGCATGTTTAAATATACTAATTATTCTTGAACTAATTTT
AATCAACCGATTTATCTCTCTTCCGCAGGTGGGAGGTTCCGGTGGAAGCGGAGGTAGCGGCGGATCCTAC
CCTTATGATGTGCCCGATTATGCTGGCTACCCTTATGATGTTCCTGATTACGCCGGATATCCGTATGACG
TGCCAGACTACGCGGGAGGTGTGAGCAAGGGAGAGGAGTTGTTTACCGGCGTGGTCCCCATACTGGTGGA
GTTGGATGGCGACGTTAATGGACATAAATTCTCGGTCCGCGGCGAGGGAGAGGGAGACGCCACCAATGGC
AAGCTGACGCTTAAGTTCATTTGCACGACTGGAAAATTGCCTGTCCCCTGGCCGACCCTGGTCACCACAC
TGGGCGGAGGAGTGCAGTGCTTCTCCCGTTACCCAGACCACATGAAGCAGCACGATTTCTTCAAGAGCGC
AATGCCGGAGGGATACGTGCAAGAACGGACTATTTCCTTCAAGGATGACGGAACCTATAAGACCCGTGCG
GAGGTCAAATTCGAGGGTGACACCCTGGTGAACCGAATTGAACTCAAAGGAATCGATTTCAAGGAGGATG
GAAATATTCTGGGTCACAAGCTGGAATACAACTTCAACAGCCATAATGTGTACATTACGGCTGATAAGCA
GAAGAACGGCATTAAGGCCAATTTCAAGATCCGCCACAACGTTGAGGGTGGATATCCCTACGACGTGCCC
GATTATGCGGGCGGATATCCGTATGATGTTCCAGATTATGCTGGTGGTGGAGGCTATCCCTATGATGTCC
CCGACTACGCCGGAGGTTACCCATACGATGTGCCCGACTACGCTGGAGGCGATGGCAGCGTGCAGCTGGC
AGATCATTATCAACAGAATACCCCCATAGGTGATGGCCCCGTTCTGCTTCCAGATAATCACTACCTTTCC
ACCCAGAGCGTGCTTTCGAAAGACCCGAACGAAAAGCGTGATCACATGGTCCTGCTGGAGTTTGTGACCG
CGGCTGGAATCACCCTGGGTATGGACGAACTCTACAAGGGTGGCTACCCCTACGATGTGCCGGATTACGC
TGGATATCCGTATGACGTACCGGACTATGCCGGTTACCCGTACGATGTCCCGGACTACGCTCGATCCGGA
GGTAGCGGTGGAAGCGGAGGTTCCGGCGAGGTAAGTTATTGAACAATGGCATCAAATGCCTTCATCATCA
CTACCCTTTAGCCCTTAAGACCCCACAATGACCTTACCCACTCAGAGAAAAAAGTAAATATGAAAGCCCA
TTTGAACTTCTAAGCTTGTCGACTTAATTAAATCGATCCTAGGGAAGTTCCTATACTATTTGAAGAATAG
GAACTTCGGAATAGGAACTTCTAAGAGGTTTCATATTGCTAATAGCAGCTACAATCCAGCTACCATTCTG
CGAAGTTCCTATACTTTCTAGAGAATAGGAACTTCGGAATAGGAACTTCGCTGGTACCCTCGAGCCCAAT
TCCCTATTCAGAGTTCTCTTCTTGTATTCAATAATTACTTCTTGGCAGATTTCAGTAGTTGCAGTTGATT
TACTTGGTTGCTGGTTACTTTTAATTGATTCACTTTAACTTGCACTTTACTGCAGATTGTTTAGCTTGTT
CAGCTGCGCTTGTTTATTTGCTTAGCTTTCGCTTAGCGACGTGTTCACTTTGCTTGTTTGAATTGAATTG
TCGCTCCGTAGACGAAGCGCCTCTATTTATACTCCGGCGCTCGCTAGAGTCTCCGCTCGGAGGACAGTAC
TCCGCTCGGAGGACAGTACTCCGCTCGGAGGACAGTACTCCGCTCGGAGGACAGTACTCCGCTCGGAGGA
CAGTACTCCGACCTGCAGGGAATTCCTGCAGACTAGTTCTAGAGTCGACCATCATGATGGACCAGATGGG
TGAGGTGGAGTACGCGCCCGGGGAGCCCAAGGGCACGCCCTGGCACCCGCACCGCGGCTTCGAGACCGTG
ACCTACATCATGCATGGTACCCAGCTTTTGTTCCCTTTAGTGAGGGTTAATTGCGCGCTTGGCGTAATCA
TGGTCATAGCTGTTTCCTGTGTGAAATTGTTATCCGCTCACAATTCCACACAACATACGAGCCGGGAGCA
TAAAGTGTAAAGCCTGGGGTGCCTAATGAGTGAGCTAACTCACATTAATTGCGTTGCGCTCACTGCCCGC
TTTCCAGTCGGGAAACCTGTCGTGCCAGCTGCATTAATGAATCGGCCAACGCGCGGGGAGAGGCGGTTTG
CGTATTGGGCGCTCTTCCGCTTCCTCGCTCACTGACTCGCTGCGCTCGGTCGTTCGGCTGCGGCGAGCGG
TATCAGCTCACTCAAAGGCGGTAATACGGTTATCCACAGAATCAGGGGATAACGCAGGAAAGAACATGTG
AGCAAAAGGCCAGCAAAAGGCCAGGAACCGTAAAAAGGCCGCGTTGCTGGCGTTTTTCCATAGGCTCCGC
CCCCCTGACGAGCATCACAAAAATCGACGCTCAAGTCAGAGGTGGCGAAACCCGACAGGACTATAAAGAT
ACCAGGCGTTTCCCCCTGGAAGCTCCCTCGTGCGCTCTCCTGTTCCGACCCTGCCGCTTACCGGATACCT
GTCCGCCTTTCTCCCTTCGGGAAGCGTGGCGCTTTCTCATAGCTCACGCTGTAGGTATCTCAGTTCGGTG
TAGGTCGTTCGCTCCAAGCTGGGCTGTGTGCACGAACCCCCCGTTCAGCCCGACCGCTGCGCCTTATCCG
GTAACTATCGTCTTGAGTCCAACCCGGTAAGACACGACTTATCGCCACTGGCAGCAGCCACTGGTAACAG
GATTAGCAGAGCGAGGTATGTAGGCGGTGCTACAGAGTTCTTGAAGTGGTGGCCTAACTACGGCTACACT
AGAAGAACAGTATTTGGTATCTGCGCTCTGCTGAAGCCAGTTACCTTCGGAAAAAGAGTTGGTAGCTCTT
GATCCGGCAAACAAACCACCGCTGGTAGCGGTGGTTTTTTTGTTTGCAAGCAGCAGATTACGCGCAGAAA
AAAAGGATCTCAAGAAGATCCTTTGATCTTTTCTACGGGGTCTGACGCTCAGTGGAACGAAAACTCACGT
TAAGGGATTTTGGTCATGAGATTATCAAAAAGGATCTTCACCTAGATCCTTTTAAATTAAAAATGAAGTT
TTAAATCAATCTAAAGTATATATGAGTAAACTTGGTCTGACAGTTACCAATGCTTAATCAGTGAGGCACC
TATCTCAGCGATCTGTCTATTTCGTTCATCCATAGTTGCCTGACTCCCCGTCGTGTAGATAACTACGATA
CGGGAGGGCTTACCATCTGGCCCCAGTGCTGCAATGATACCGCGAGACCCACGCTCACCGGCTCCAGATT
TATCAGCAATAAACCAGCCAGCCGGAAGGGCCGAGCGCAGAAGTGGTCCTGCAACTTTATCCGCCTCCAT
CCAGTCTATTAATTGTTGCCGGGAAGCTAGAGTAAGTAGTTCGCCAGTTAATAGTTTGCGCAACGTTGTT
GCCATTGCTACAGGCATCGTGGTGTCACGCTCGTCGTTTGGTATGGCTTCATTCAGCTCCGGTTCCCAAC
GATCAAGGCGAGTTACATGATCCCCCATGTTGTGCAAAAAAGCGGTTAGCTCCTTCGGTCCTCCGATCGT
TGTCAGAAGTAAGTTGGCCGCAGTGTTATCACTCATGGTTATGGCAGCACTGCATAATTCTCTTACTGTC
ATGCCATCCGTAAGATGCTTTTCTGTGACTGGTGAGTACTCAACCAAGTCATTCTGAGAATAGTGTATGC
GGCGACCGAGTTGCTCTTGCCCGGCGTCAATACGGGATAATACCGCGCCACATAGCAGAACTTTAAAAGT
GCTCATCATTGGAAAACGTTCTTCGGGGCGAAAACTCTCAAGGATCTTACCGCTGTTGAGATCCAGTTCG
ATGTAACCCACTCGTGCACCCAACTGATCTTCAGCATCTTTTACTTTCACCAGCGTTTCTGGGTGAGCAA
AAACAGGAAGGCAAAATGCCGCAAAAAAGGGAATAAGGGCGACACGGAAATGTTGAATACTCATACTCTT
CCTTTTTCAATATTATTGAAGCATTTATCAGGGTTATTGTCTCATGAGCGGATACATATTTGAATGTATT
TAGAAAAATAAACAAATAGGGGTTCCGCGCACATTTCCCCGAAAAGTGCCACCTAAATTGTAAGCGTTAA
TATTTTGTTAAAATTCGCGTTAAATTTTTGTTAAATCAGCTCATTTTTTAACCAATAGGCCGAAATCGGC
AAAATCCCTTATAAATCAAAAGAATAGACCGAGATAGGGT
[37 nt withheld, positions 7321-7357]
AAAGAACGTGGACTCCAACGTCAAAGG
[49 nt withheld, positions 7385-7433]
T
[91 nt withheld, positions 7435-7525]
G
[124 nt withheld, positions 7527-7650]
CCCATTCGCCATTCAGGCTGCGCAACTGTTGGGAAGGGCGATCGGTGCGGGCCTCTTCGCTATTACGCCA
GCTGGCGAAAGGGGGATGTGCTGCAAGGCGATTAAGTTGGGTAACGCCAGGGTTTTCCCAGTCACGACGT
TGTAAAACGACGGCCAGTGAGCGCGCGTAATACGACTCACTATAGGGCGAATTGGAGCTCGCTAGCGATG
TAGGTCACGGTCTCGAAGCCGCGGTGCGGGTGCCAGGGCGTGCCCTTGGGCTCCCCGGGCGCGTACTCCA
CCTCACCCATCTGGTCCATCATGATGGTCGACAAGCTTGGATCCGATGTCCCAATACGCGTAGGCCTGAA
GTTCCTATTCCGAAGTTCCTATTCTTCAAATAGTATAGGAACTTCTCTTTGCACCATTTCAAAGAATAAC
AGTGATAATTTCTGGGTTAAGGCAAGAAGTTCCTATTCCGAAGTTCCTATTCTCTAGAAAGTATAGGAAC
TTCGC
